>Addgene plasmid #64510 | FRP1454 | depositor full sequence | sequence record 108422 | FRP1454 sequence 6458 bps
GACGTCGGGTCCTTTTCATCACGTGCTATAAAAATAATTATAATTTAAATTTTTTAATATAAATATATAA
ATTAAAAATAGAAAGTAAAAAAAGAAATTAAAGAAAAAATAGTTTTTGTTTTCCGAAGATGTAAAAGACT
CTAGGGGGATCGCCAACAAATACTACCTTTTATCTTGCTCTTCCTGCTCTCAGGTATTAATGCCGAATTG
TTTCATCTTGTCTGTGTAGAAGACCACACACGAAAATCCTGTGATTTTACATTTTACTTATCGTTAATCG
AATGTATATCTATTTAATCTGCTTTTCTTGTCTAATAAATATATATGTAAAGTACGCTTTTTGTTGAAAT
TTTTTAAACCTTTGTTTATTTTTTTTTCTTCATTCCGTAACTCTTCTACCTTCTTTATTTACTTTCTAAA
ATCCAAATACAAAACATAAAAATAAATAAACACAGAGTAAATTCCCAAATTATTCCATCATTAAAAGATA
CGAGGCGCGTGTAAGTTACAGGCAAGCGATCCGTCTTAATTAACTCTGGCGCGCCACTACTTTTTGGAAC
TCTTGTTGTTCTTTGGAGTTCAATGCGTCCATCTTTACAGTCCTGTCTTATTGTTCTTGATTTGTGCCCC
GTAAAATACTGTTACTTGGTTCTGGCGAGGTATTGGATAGTTCCTTTTTATAAAGGCCATGAAGGTTTTT
CTTTCCAATTTTTTTTTTTTCGTCATTATAGAAATCATTACGACCGAGATTCCCGGCATATGGTAATAAC
TGATATAATTAAATTGAAGCTCTAATTTGTGAGTTTAGTATACATGCATTTACTTATAATACAGTTTTTT
AGTTTTGCTGGCCGCATCTTCTCAAATATGCTTCCCAGCCTGCTTTTCTGTAACGTTCACCCTCTACCTT
AGCATCCCTTCCCTTTGCAAATAGTCCTCTTCCAACAATAATAATGTCAGATCCTGTAGAGACCACATCA
TCCACGGTTCTATACTGTTGACCCAATGCGTCTCCCTTGTCATCTAAACCCACACCGGGTGTCATAATCA
ACCAATCGTAACCTTCATCTCTTCCACCCATGTCTCTTTGAGCAATAAAGCCGATAACAAAATCTTTGTC
GCTCTTCGCAATGTCAACAGTACCCTTAGTATATTCTCCAGTAGCTAGGGAGCCCTTGCATGACAATTCT
GCTAACATCAAAAGGCCTCTAGGTTCCTTTGTTACTTCTTCCGCCGCCTGCTTCAAACCGCTAACAATAC
CTGGGCCCACCACACCGTGTGCATTCGTAATGTCTGCCCATTCTGCTATTCTGTATACACACGCAGAGTA
CTGCAATTTGACTGTATTACCAATGTCAGCAAATTTTCTGTCTTCGAAGAGTAAAAAATTGTACTTGGCG
GATAATGCCTTTAGCGGCTTAACTGTGCCCTCCATGGAAAAATCAGTCAAGAGATCCACATGTGTTTTTA
GTAAACAAATTTTGGGACCTAATGCTTCAACTAACTCCAGTAATTCCTTGGTGGTACGAACATCCAATGA
AGCACACAAGTTTGTTTGCTTTTCGTGCATGATATTAAATAGCTTGGCAGCAACAGGACTAGGATGAGTA
GCAGCACGTTCCTTATATGTAGCTTTCGACATGATTTATCTTCGTTTCCTGCACGTTTTTGTTCTGTGCA
GTTGGGTTAAGAATACTGGGCAATTTCATGTTTCTTCAACACCACCTATGCGTATATATACCAATCTAAG
TCTGTGCTCCTTCCTTCGTTCTTCCTTCTGCTCGGAGATTACCGAATCAAAAAAATTTCAAAGAAACCGG
AATCAAAAAAAAGAACAAAAAAAAAAAAGATGAATGAAAAGCGATCGGATGTGCTGCAAGGCGATTAAGT
TGGGTAACGCCAGGGTTTTCCCAGTCACGACGTTGTAAAACGACGGCCAGTGAATTGTAATACGACTCAC
TATAGGGCGAATTGGAGAAACAGAATAATATATAAACCTGTATAATATAACCTTGAAGACTATATTTCTT
TTCGCGGCCGCCTATAGGGCGAATTGGAGCTCCCGCTCTAGACAGTTCGAGTTTATCATTATCAATACTG
CCATTTCAAAGAATACGTAAATAATTAATAGTAGTGATTTTCCTAACTTTATTTAGTCAAAAAATTAGCC
TTTTAATTCTGCTGTAACCCGTACATGCCCAAAATAGGGGGCGGGTTACACAGAATATATAACATCGTAG
GTGTCTGGGTGAACAGTTTATTCCTGGCATCCACTAAATATAATGGAGCCCGCTTTTTAAGCTGGCATCC
AGAAAAAAAAAGAATCCCAGCACCAAAATATTGTTTTCTTCACCAACCATCAGTTCATAGGTCCATTCTC
TTAGCGCAACTACAGAGAACAGGGGCACAAACAGGCAAAAAACGGGCACAACCTCAATGGAGTGATGCAA
CCTGCCTGGAGTAAATGATGACACAAGGCAATTGACCCACGCATGTATCTATCTCATTTTCTTACACCTT
CTATTACCTTCTGCTCTCTCTGATTTGGAAAAAGCTGAAAAAAAAGGTTGAAACCAGTTCCCTGAAATTA
TTCCCCTACTTGACTAATAAGTATATAAAGACGGTAGGTATTGATTGTAATTCTGTAAATCTATTTCTTA
AACTTCTTAAATTCTACTTTTATAGTTAGTCTTTTTTTTAGTTTTAAAACACCAAGAACTTAGTTTCGAA
TAAACACACATAAACAAACAAAACTAGTGGATCCCCCGGGCTGCAGGAATTCGATATCAAGCTTATGAGA
TCTAAAGGTGAAGAATTATTCACTGGTGTTGTCCCAATTTTGGTTGAATTAGATGGTGATGTTAATGGTC
ACAAATTTTCTGTCTCCGGTGAAGGTGAAGGTGATGCTACTTACGGTAAATTGACCTTAAAATTTATTTG
TACTACTGGTAAATTGCCAGTTCCATGGCCAACCTTAGTCACTACTTTAGGTTATGGTTTGATGTGTTTT
GCTAGATACCCAGATCATATGAAACAACATGACTTTTTCAAGTCTGCCATGCCAGAAGGTTATGTTCAAG
AAAGAACTATTTTTTTCAAAGATGACGGTAACTACAAGACCAGAGCTGAAGTCAAGTTTGAAGGTGATAC
CTTAGTTAATAGAATCGAATTAAAAGGTATTGATTTTAAAGAAGATGGTAACATTTTAGGTCACAAATTG
GAATACAACTATAACTCTCACAATGTTTACATCATGGCTGACAAACAAAAGAATGGTATCAAAGTTAACT
TCAAAATTAGACACAACATTGAAGATGGTTCTGTTCAATTAGCTGACCATTATCAACAAAATACTCCAAT
TGGTGATGGTCCAGTCTTGTTACCAGACAACCATTACTTATCCTATCAATCTAAGTTATCCAAAGATCCA
AACGAAAAGAGAGACCACATGGTCTTGTTAGAATTTGTTACTGCTGCTGGTATTACCCATGGTATGGATG
AATTGTACAAAGGATCCACTTGGTCTACTGTTAGAAGATCCGGTTTGGAAACTCAATTCAGAGCTTTGGA
CTTCTTCGCCAGAGGTTTGGTCAAGTCTCCAATCAAGGTTGTCGGCTTGTCTACCTTGCCAGAAATTTAC
GAAAAGATGGAAAAGGGTCAAATCGTTGGTAGATACGTTGTTGACACTTCTAAATAACTCGAGACAGGCC
CCTTTTCCTTTGTCTATATCATGTAATTAGTTATGTCACGCTTACATTCACGCCCTCCTCCCACATCCGC
TCTAACCGAAAAGGAAGGAGTTAGACAACCTGAAGTCTAGGTCCCTATTTATTTTTTTTAATAGTTATGT
TAGTATTAAGAACGTTATTTATATTTCAAATTTTTCTTTTTTTTCTGTACAAACGCGTGTACGCATGTAA
CATTATACTGAAAACCTTGCTTGAGAAGGTTTTGGGACGCTCGAAGGCTTTAATTTGCAAGGTTCGCAGT
TTACACTCTCATCGTCGCTCTCATCATCGCTTCCGTTGTTGTTTTCCTTAGTAGCGTCTGCTTGGTACCC
AGCTTCGGCCGTATTTACAGATAACGATGTCGTTATTATATATATATATATATATTGTCACTTGTACCCA
GCTTTTGTTCCCTTTAGTGAGGGTTAATTTCGAGCTTGGCGTAATCATGGTCATAGCTGTTTCCTGTGTG
AAATTGTTATCCGCTCACAACAGCTGGATGAATTGAATAGCTTTATGGACCCTGAAACCACAGCCACATT
AACCTTCTTTGATGGTCAAAACTTATCCTTCACCATAAATATGCCTCGCAAAAAAGGTAATTAACATATA
TAGAATTACATTATTTATGAAATATCATCACTATCTCTTAGCATCTTTAATCCTTTTCTACATCAGATAA
CTTCGGTTTGTTATCATCGTCTGTATTGTCATCAATTGGCGCGCCTCTCCCTGCAGGCATTAATGAATCG
GCCAACGCGCGGGGAGAGGCGGTTTGCGTATTGGGCGCTCTTCCGCTTCCTCGCTCACTGACTCGCTGCG
CTCGGTCGTTCGGCTGCGGCGAGCGGTATCAGCTCACTCAAAGGCGGTAATACGGTTATCCACAGAATCA
GGGGATAACGCAGGAAAGAACATGTGAGCAAAAGGCCAGCAAAAGGCCAGGAACCGTAAAAAGGCCGCGT
TGCTGGCGTTTTTCCATAGGCTCCGCCCCCCTGACGAGCATCACAAAAATCGACGCTCAAGTCAGAGGTG
GCGAAACCCGACAGGACTATAAAGATACCAGGCGTTTCCCCCTGGAAGCTCCCTCGTGCGCTCTCCTGTT
CCGACCCTGCCGCTTACCGGATACCTGTCCGCCTTTCTCCCTTCGGGAAGCGTGGCGCTTTCTCATAGCT
CACGCTGTAGGTATCTCAGTTCGGTGTAGGTCGTTCGCTCCAAGCTGGGCTGTGTGCACGAACCCCCCGT
TCAGCCCGACCGCTGCGCCTTATCCGGTAACTATCGTCTTGAGTCCAACCCGGTAAGACACGACTTATCG
CCACTGGCAGCAGCCACTGGTAACAGGATTAGCAGAGCGAGGTATGTAGGCGGTGCTACAGAGTTCTTGA
AGTGGTGGCCTAACTACGGCTACACTAGAAGAACAGTATTTGGTATCTGCGCTCTGCTGAAGCCAGTTAC
CTTCGGAAAAAGAGTTGGTAGCTCTTGATCCGGCAAACAAACCACCGCTGGTAGCGGTGGTTTTTTTGTT
TGCAAGCAGCAGATTACGCGCAGAAAAAAAGGATCTCAAGAAGATCCTTTGATCTTTTGTTTAAACCTAC
GGGGTCTGACGCTCAGTGGAACGAAAACTCACGTTAAGGGATTTTGGTCATGAGATTATCAAAAAGGATC
TTCACCTAGATCCTTTTAAATTAAAAATGAAGTTTTAAATCAATCTAAAGTATATATGAGTAAACTTGGT
CTGACAGTTACCAATGCTTAATCAGTGAGGCACCTATCTCAGCGATCTGTCTATTTCGTTCATCCATAGT
TGCCTGACTCCCCGTCGTGTAGATAACTACGATACGGGAGGGCTTACCATCTGGCCCCAGTGCTGCAATG
ATACCGCGAGACCCACGCTCACCGGCTCCAGATTTATCAGCAATAAACCAGCCAGCCGGAAGGGCCGAGC
GCAGAAGTGGTCCTGCAACTTTATCCGCCTCCATCCAGTCTATTAATTGTTGCCGGGAAGCTAGAGTAAG
TAGTTCGCCAGTTAATAGTTTGCGCAACGTTGTTGCCATTGCTACAGGCATCGTGGTGTCACGCTCGTCG
TTTGGTATGGCTTCATTCAGCTCCGGTTCCCAACGATCAAGGCGAGTTACATGATCCCCCATGTTGTGCA
AAAAAGCGGTTAGCTCCTTCGGTCCTCCGATGGTTGTCAGAAGTAAGTTGGCCGCAGTGTTATCACTCAT
GGTTATGGCAGCACTGCATAATTCTCTTACTGTCATGCCATCCGTAAGATGCTTTTCTGTGACTGGTGAG
TACTCAACCAAGTCATTCTGAGAATAGTGTATGCGGCGACCGAGTTGCTCTTGCCCGGCGTCAATACGGG
ATAATACCGCGCCACATAGCAGAACTTTAAAAGTGCTCATCATTGGAAAACGTTCTTCGGGGCGAAAACT
CTCAAGGATCTTACCGCTGTTGAGATCCAGTTCGATGTAACCCACTCGTGCACCCAACTGATCTTCAGCA
TCTTTTACTTTCACCAGCGTTTCTGGGTGAGCAAAAACAGGAAGGCAAAATGCCGCAAAAAAGGGAATAA
GGGCGACACGGAAATGTTGAATACTCATACTCTTCCTTTTTCAATATTATTGAAGCATTTATCAGGGTTA
TTGTCTCATGAGCGGATACATATTTGAATGTATTTAGAAAAATAAACAAATAGGGGTTCCGCGCACATTT
CCCCGAAAAGTGCCACCT
Features (pLannotate 1.2.2; 18 found; start..end, strand, type, name):
     18..521     +  misc_feature   CEN/ARS: S. cerevisiae CEN6 centromere fused to an autonomously replicating sequence
    543..617     +  CDS            YE020_YEAST (fragment): Protein uncertain: Swiss-Prot protein existence level 5. From Saccharomyces cerevisiae (strain ATCC 204508 / S288c) (Baker's yeast).
    839..1642    -  CDS            URA3: orotidine-5'-phosphate decarboxylase, required for uracil biosynthesis; S. cerevisiae URA3; yeast auxotrophic marker, counterselectable with 5-fluoroorotic acid (5-FOA)
   1643..1855    -  promoter       URA3 promoter: S. cerevisiae URA3
   1867..1945    -  CDS            lacZα (fragment): LacZα fragment of β-galactosidase; lacZ fragment
   1948..1966    +  promoter       T7 promoter: promoter for bacteriophage T7 RNA polymerase
   2086..2752    +  promoter       GAP promoter: S. cerevisiae TDH3; promoter for glyceraldehyde-3-phosphate dehydrogenase
   2752..2796    +  misc_feature   MCS (fragment): pBluescript multiple cloning site
   2795..3511    +  CDS            mCitrine: mCitrine is a basic (constitutively fluorescent) yellow fluorescent protein published in 2001, derived from Aequorea victoria.
   3563..3694    +  CDS            ADH1 (fragment): ADH1_YEAST - Also known as ADC1. Experimental evidence at protein level: Swiss-Prot protein existence level 1. This isozyme preferentially catalyzes the conversion of primary unbranched alcohols to their corresponding aldehydes. Also shows activity toward secondary alcohols. From Saccharomyces cerevisiae (strain ATCC 204508 / S288c) (Baker's yeast).
   3729..3978    +  terminator     CYC1 terminator: S. cerevisiae CYC1; transcription terminator for CYC1
   4100..4117    -  promoter       LEU2 promoter (fragment): S. cerevisiae LEU2
   4141..4159    -  promoter       T3 promoter: promoter for bacteriophage T3 RNA polymerase
   4204..4220    -  protein_bind   lac operator: The lac repressor binds to the lac operator to inhibit transcription in E. coli. This inhibition can be relieved by adding lactose or isopropyl-β-D-thiogalactopyranoside (IPTG). lac repressor encoded by lacI
   4467..4518    -  CDS            lacI (fragment): lac repressor; lacI; The lac repressor binds to the lac operator to inhibit transcription in E. coli. This inhibition can be relieved by adding lactose or isopropyl-β-D-thiogalactopyranoside (IPTG).
   4701..5289    -  rep_origin     ori: high-copy-number ColE1/pMB1/pBR322/pUC origin of replication
   5468..6328    -  CDS            AmpR: β-lactamase; bla; confers resistance to ampicillin, carbenicillin, and related antibiotics
   6329..6433    -  promoter       AmpR promoter: bla
