[The description below was written by a language model from this plasmid's Addgene catalogue record and pLannotate feature annotations shown in this document.]
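Description:
FRP1454 is a 6,458 bp yeast expression plasmid built on pRG216, a member of a shuttle vector series designed for precise genetic engineering of Saccharomyces cerevisiae. The backbone carries a CEN6 centromere fused to an autonomously replicating sequence, so it is maintained in yeast as a stable, low-copy episome. Selection in yeast relies on the URA3 auxotrophic marker under its own promoter, which can also be counterselected with 5-fluoroorotic acid. For propagation in E. coli, the plasmid has a high-copy ColE1/pUC-type origin and the β-lactamase gene conferring ampicillin resistance. Short annotated fragments of lacZα, the lac operator, lacI and a LEU2 promoter appear to be backbone remnants rather than functional parts.

The payload, cloned between SacI and KpnI sites that remain intact, is a roughly 2 kb cassette. In it the strong constitutive TDH3 (GAP) promoter drives the yellow fluorescent protein Citrine (annotated as mCitrine). Downstream of the fluorescent protein coding sequence lies a short fragment of the yeast ADH1 coding sequence, the "ADH1 tail" of the insert name, followed by the CYC1 transcription terminator. The record states that the plasmid expresses a destabilized Citrine, which suggests that the ADH1-derived tail is what shortens the reporter's lifetime, although the mechanism is not described. T7 and T3 promoters flank the cassette and serve as sequencing primer sites. A short-lived fluorescent reporter of this kind is generally useful for following changes in expression over time, since the signal does not accumulate as it does with a stable protein. Here it probably also serves as a test or reference construct for the vector series.
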