Addgene plasmid #64510: FRP1454
Purpose: Expresses destabilized Citrine in yeast.
Depositing lab: Joerg Stelling. Depositing organization: ETH Zurich (Swiss Federal Institute of Technology). Publication: A shuttle vector series for precise genetic engineering of Saccharomyces cerevisiae. Gnugge R, Liphardt T, Rudolf F. Yeast. 2015 Dec 9. doi: 10.1002/yea.3144. PubMed 26647923.
Backbone
  Vector backbone: pRG216
  Backbone manufacturer: Robert Gnuegge
  Backbone size w/o insert (bp): 4557
  Total vector size (bp): 6458
  Vector type: Yeast Expression
  Selectable markers: URA3
Growth in bacteria
  Bacterial resistance: Ampicillin, 100 μg/mL
  Growth temperature: 37°C
  Growth strain: DH5alpha
  Copy number: High Copy
Gene/Insert
  Gene/Insert name: Citrine-ADH1-tail
  Species: Synthetic
  Insert size (bp): 1997
  Promoter: TDH3
  Cloning method: Restriction Enzyme; 5′ cloning site SacI (not destroyed); 3′ cloning site KpnI (not destroyed)
  Sequencing primers: 5′ T7; 3′ T3
Terms and licenses: Academic/Nonprofit Terms; Industry Terms: Not Available to Industry
How to cite: FRP1454 was a gift from Joerg Stelling (Addgene plasmid # 64510 ; http://n2t.net/addgene:64510 ; RRID:Addgene_64510)
