>Addgene plasmid #64510 | FRP1454 | addgene partial sequence | sequence record 111010 | DK060425_1 5'-TCCTTAAACCTGTCTTGTAA-3'
GGTCCTTTTCATCACGTGCTATAAAAATAATTATAATTTAAATTTTTTAATATAAATATATAAATTAAAA
ATAGAAAGTAAAAAAAGAAATTAAAGAAAAAATAGTTTTTGTTTTCCGAAGATGTAAAAGACTCTAGGGG
GATCGCCAACAAATACTACCTTTTATCTTGCTCTTCCTGCTCTCAGGTATTAATGCCGAATTGTTTCATC
TTGTCTGTGTAGAAGACCACACACGAAAATCCTGTGATTTTACATTTTACTTATCGTTAATCGAATGTAT
ATCTATTTAATCTGCTTTTCTTGTCTAATAAATATATATGTAAAGTACGCTTTTTGTTGAAATTTTTTAA
ACCTTTGTTTATTTTTTTTTCTTCATTCCGTAACTCTTCTACCTTCTTTATTTACTTTCTAAAATCCAAA
TACAAAACATAAAAATAAATAAACACAGAGTAAATTCCCAAATTATTCCATCATTAAAAGATACGAGGCG
CGTGTAAGTTACAGGCAAGCGATCCGTCTTAATTAACTCTGGCGCGCCACTACTTTTTGGAACTCTTGTT
GTTCTTTGGAGTTCAATGCGTCCATCTTTACAGTCCTGTCTTATTGTTCTTGATTTGTGCCCCGTAAAAT
ACTGTTACTTGGTTCTGGCGAGGTATTGGATAGTTCCTTTTTATAAAGGCCATGAAGGTTTTTCTTTCCA
ATTTTTTTTTTTTCGTCATTATAGAAATCATTACGACCGAGATTCCCGGCATATGGTAATAACTGATATA
ATTAAATTGAAGCTCTAATTTGTGAGTTTAGTATACATGCATTTACTTATAATACAGTTTTTTAGTTTTG
CTGGCCGCATCTTCTCAAATATGCTTCCCAGCCTGCTTTTCTGTAACGTTCACCCTCTACCTTAGCATCC
CTTCCCTTTGCAAATAGTCCTCTTCCAACAATAATAATGTCAGATCCTGTAGAGACCACATCATCCACGG
TTCTATACTGTTGACCCAATGCGTCTCCCTTGTCATCTAAACCCACACCGGGTGTCATAATCAACCAATC
GTAACCTTCATCTCTTCCACCCATGTCTCTTTGAGCAATAAAGCCGATAACAAAATCTTTGTCGCTCTTC
GCAA
