>Addgene plasmid #64510 | FRP1454 | addgene partial sequence | sequence record 111011 | M13pUC-Rev 5'-AGCGGATAACAATTTCACACAGG-3'
TGACCATGATTACGCCAAGCTCGAAATTAACCCTCACTAAAGGGAACAAAAGCTGGGTACAAGTGACAAT
ATATATATATATATATAATAACGACATCGTTATCTGTAAATACGGCCGAAGCTGGGTACCAAGCAGACGC
TACTAAGGAAAACAACAACGGAAGCGATGATGAGAGCGACGATGAGAGTGTAAACTGCGAACCTTGCAAA
TTAAAGCCTTCGAGCGTCCCAAAACCTTCTCAAGCAAGGTTTTCAGTATAATGTTACATGCGTACACGCG
TTTGTACAGAAAAAAAAGAAAAATTTGAAATATAAATAACGTTCTTAATACTAACATAACTATTAAAAAA
AATAAATAGGGACCTAGACTTCAGGTTGTCTAACTCCTTCCTTTTCGGTTAGAGCGGATGTGGGAGGAGG
GCGTGAATGTAAGCGTGACATAACTAATTACATGATATAGACAAAGGAAAAGGGGCCTGTCTCGAGTTAT
TTAGAAGTGTCAACAACGTATCTACCAACGATTTGACCCTTTTCCATCTTTTCGTAAATTTCTGGCAAGG
TAGACAAGCCGACAACCTTGATTGGAGACTTGACCAAACCTCTGGCGAAGAAGTCCAAAGCTCTGAATTG
AGTTTCCAAACCGGATCTTCTAACAGTAGACCAAGTGGATCCTTTGTACAATTCATCCATACCATGGGTA
ATACCAGCAGCAGTAACAAATTCTAACAAGACCATGTGGTCTCTCTTTTCGTTTGGATCTTTGGATAACT
TAGATTGATAGGATAAGTAATGGTTGTCTGGTAACAAGACTGGACCATCACCAATTGGAGTATTTTGTTG
ATAATGGTCAGCTAATTGAACAGAACCATCTTCAATGTTGTGTCTAATTTTGAAGTTAACTTTGATACCA
TTCTTTTGTTTGTCAGCCATGATGTAAACATTGTGAGAGTTATAGTTGTATTCCAATTTGTGACCTAAAA
TGTTACCATCTTCTTTAAAATCAATACCTTTTAATTCGATTCTATTAACTAAGGTATCACCTTCAAACTT
GACTTCAGCTCTGGTCTTGTAGTTACCGTCATCTTTGAAAA
