>Addgene plasmid #64510 | FRP1454 | addgene partial sequence | sequence record 111080 | GPDpro-F 5'-CGGTAGGTATTGATTGTAATTCTG-3'
TTCTTAAACTTCTTAAATTCTACTTTTATAGTTAGTCTTTTTTTTAGTTTTAAAACACCAAGAACTTAGT
TTCGAATAAACACACATAAACAAACAAAACTAGTGGATCCCCCGGGCTGCAGGAATTCGATATCAAGCTT
ATGAGATCTAAAGGTGAAGAATTATTCACTGGTGTTGTCCCAATTTTGGTTGAATTAGATGGTGATGTTA
ATGGTCACAAATTTTCTGTCTCCGGTGAAGGTGAAGGTGATGCTACTTACGGTAAATTGACCTTAAAATT
TATTTGTACTACTGGTAAATTGCCAGTTCCATGGCCAACCTTAGTCACTACTTTAGGTTATGGTTTGATG
TGTTTTGCTAGATACCCAGATCATATGAAACAACATGACTTTTTCAAGTCTGCCATGCCAGAAGGTTATG
TTCAAGAAAGAACTATTTTTTTCAAAGATGACGGTAACTACAAGACCAGAGCTGAAGTCAAGTTTGAAGG
TGATACCTTAGTTAATAGAATCGAATTAAAAGGTATTGATTTTAAAGAAGATGGTAACATTTTAGGTCAC
AAATTGGAATACAACTATAACTCTCACAATGTTTACATCATGGCTGACAAACAAAAGAATGGTATCAAAG
TTAACTTCAAAATTAGACACAACATTGAAGATGGTTCTGTTCAATTAGCTGACCATTATCAACAAAATAC
TCCAATTGGTGATGGTCCAGTCTTGTTACCAGACAACCATTACTTATCCTATCAATCTAAGTTATCCAAA
GATCCAAACGAAAAGAGAGACCACATGGTCTTGTTAGAATTTGTTACTGCTGCTGGTATTACCCATGGTA
TGGATGAATTGTACAAAGGATCCACTTGGTCTACTGTTAGAAGATCCGGTTTGGAAACTCAATTCAGAGC
TTTGGACTTCTTCGCCAGAGGTTTGGTCAAGTCTCCAATCAAGGTTGTCGGCTTGTCTACCTTGCCAGAA
ATTTACGAAAAGATGGAAAAGGGTCAAATCGTTGGTAGATACGTTGTTGACACTTCTAAATAACTC
